Addgene plasmid #1445: pPD34_110
Purpose: (Empty Backbone)
Depositing lab: Andrew Fire. Depositing organization: Carnegie Institution for Science.
Backbone
  Vector backbone: Unknown
  Backbone size (bp): 6620
  Vector type: Worm Expression
Growth in bacteria
  Bacterial resistance: Ampicillin, 100 μg/mL
  Growth temperature: 37°C
  Growth strain: DH5alpha
  Copy number: Unknown
Gene/Insert
  Gene/Insert name: None
  Tag / fusion protein: IVSA, TmD, lacZN, lacZC
  Cloning method: Restriction Enzyme
Terms and licenses: Academic/Nonprofit Terms; Industry Terms: Not Available to Industry
Depositor comments: See Fire Lab Vector Kit Documentation 1995. Fire Lab Miniprep Number pPD34.110, Ligation number NONE.
How to cite: pPD34_110 was a gift from Andrew Fire (Addgene plasmid # 1445 ; http://n2t.net/addgene:1445 ; RRID:Addgene_1445)
