[The description below was written by a language model from this plasmid's Addgene catalogue record and pLannotate feature annotations shown in this document.]
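Description:
pPD34_110 is an empty-backbone Caenorhabditis elegans expression vector from the 1995 Fire Lab vector kit, about 6.6 kb in size and built around a lacZ reporter. The catalogue lists the parental backbone as unknown, but the annotated features point to a pUC/pBR322-type bacterial framework. These include a ColE1/pMB1-family origin of replication, an ampicillin resistance gene (bla) with its own promoter, small remnants of the rop and bom regions, and a lac promoter/operator with CAP binding site lying next to a fragment of the pUC18/19 multiple cloning site. The plasmid is propagated in E. coli under ampicillin selection; copy number is not recorded.

The payload is a full-length β-galactosidase coding sequence placed downstream of the polylinker remnant. No worm promoter is annotated and no insert is recorded, which fits a promoterless reporter vector into which a candidate regulatory or genomic fragment is cloned by restriction enzymes, so that lacZ staining reports its expression pattern in transgenic worms. The catalogue's tag field lists the modules IVSA, TmD, lacZN and lacZC. In Fire kit nomenclature these most likely denote a synthetic intron, a transmembrane domain and the N- and C-terminal portions of lacZ, though the record does not define them and they are not separately annotated in the feature table. A short match to E. coli trpS sits just upstream of lacZ and probably reflects the leader sequence fused to the reporter. A fragment matching C. elegans aex-5 lies downstream of lacZ and may represent worm genomic sequence serving as a 3′ region, but the record does not state its function. Details of the intended cloning sites are deferred to the kit documentation.
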