Features (pLannotate 1.2.2; 13 found; start..end, strand, type, name):
     18..58      -  misc_feature   MCS (fragment): pUC18/19 multiple cloning site
    226..321     +  CDS            trpS (fragment): SYW_ECOLI - Experimental evidence at protein level: Swiss-Prot protein existence level 1. Catalyzes the attachment of tryptophan to tRNA(Trp). Amino acylates tRNA(Trp) with both L- and D-tryptophan, although D-tryptophan is a poor substrate (PubMed:10918062). From Escherichia coli (strain K12).
    328..3375    +  CDS            lacZ: β-galactosidase; lacZ
   3878..4030    +  CDS            aex-5 (fragment): AEX5_CAEEL - Also known as kpc-3 From Caenorhabditis elegans.
   4158..4193    +  CDS            rop (fragment): Rop protein, which maintains plasmids at low copy number; rop
   4295..4394    +  misc_feature   bom (fragment): basis of mobility region from pBR322
   4492..4596    +  promoter       AmpR promoter: bla
   4597..5457    +  CDS            AmpR: β-lactamase; bla; confers resistance to ampicillin, carbenicillin, and related antibiotics
   5628..6216    +  rep_origin     ori: high-copy-number ColE1/pMB1/pBR322/pUC origin of replication
   6399..6491    +  CDS            lacI (fragment): lac repressor; lacI; The lac repressor binds to the lac operator to inhibit transcription in E. coli. This inhibition can be relieved by adding lactose or isopropyl-β-D-thiogalactopyranoside (IPTG).
   6504..6525    +  protein_bind   CAP binding site: CAP binding activates transcription in the presence of cAMP. E. coli catabolite activator protein
   6540..6570    +  promoter       lac promoter: promoter for the E. coli lac operon
   6578..6594    +  protein_bind   lac operator: The lac repressor binds to the lac operator to inhibit transcription in E. coli. This inhibition can be relieved by adding lactose or isopropyl-β-D-thiogalactopyranoside (IPTG). lac repressor encoded by lacI
>Addgene plasmid #1445 | pPD34_110 | depositor full sequence | sequence record 56 | Author sequence
ATGACCATGATTACGCCAAGCTTGCATGCCTGCAGGTCGACTCTAGAGGATCCCCGGGATTGGCCAAAGG
ACCCAAAGGTATGTTTCGAATGATACTAACATAACATAGAACATTTTCAGGAGGACCCTTGGAGGGTACC
TCGAGAAAGCTGGCAAAGGGCTCTTGTCCTGCTAATCGTACTACTCTTCATCGTCATCTTCGTTATTACT
GTTTTGTTCGTCATAAGATCTAACAAGGTACCGGTGGGTGAAGACCAGAAACAGCACCTCGAACTGAGCC
GCGATATTGCCCAGCGTTTCAACGCGCTGTATGGCGAGATCGATCCCGTCGTTTTACAACGTCGTGACTG
GGAAAACCCTGGCGTTACCCAACTTAATCGCCTTGCAGCACATCCCCCTTTCGCCAGCTGGCGTAATAGC
GAAGAGGCCCGCACCGATCGCCCTTCCCAACAGTTGCGCAGCCTGAATGGCGAATGGCGCTTTGCCTGGT
TTCCGGCACCAGAAGCGGTGCCGGAAAGCTGGCTGGAGTGCGATCTTCCTGAGGCCGATACTGTCGTCGT
CCCCTCAAACTGGCAGATGCACGGTTACGATGCGCCCATCTACACCAACGTGACCTATCCCATTACGGTC
AATCCGCCGTTTGTTCCCACGGAGAATCCGACGGGTTGTTACTCGCTCACATTTAATGTTGATGAAAGCT
GGCTACAGGAAGGCCAGACGCGAATTATTTTTGATGGCGTTAACTCGGCGTTTCATCTGTGGTGCAACGG
GCGCTGGGTCGGTTACGGCCAGGACAGTCGTTTGCCGTCTGAATTTGACCTGAGCGCATTTTTACGCGCC
GGAGAAAACCGCCTCGCGGTGATGGTGCTGCGCTGGAGTGACGGCAGTTATCTGGAAGATCAGGATATGT
GGCGGATGAGCGGCATTTTCCGTGACGTCTCGTTGCTGCATAAACCGACTACACAAATCAGCGATTTCCA
TGTTGCCACTCGCTTTAATGATGATTTCAGCCGCGCTGTACTGGAGGCTGAAGTTCAGATGTGCGGCGAG
TTGCGTGACTACCTACGGGTAACAGTTTCTTTATGGCAGGGTGAAACGCAGGTCGCCAGCGGCACCGCGC
CTTTCGGCGGTGAAATTATCGATGAGCGTGGTGGTTATGCCGATCGCGTCACACTACGTCTGAACGTCGA
AAACCCGAAACTGTGGAGCGCCGAAATCCCGAATCTCTATCGTGCGGTGGTTGAACTGCACACCGCCGAC
GGCACGCTGATTGAAGCAGAAGCCTGCGATGTCGGTTTCCGCGAGGTGCGGATTGAAAATGGTCTGCTGC
TGCTGAACGGCAAGCCGTTGCTGATTCGAGGCGTTAACCGTCACGAGCATCATCCTCTGCATGGTCAGGT
CATGGATGAGCAGACGATGGTGCAGGATATCCTGCTGATGAAGCAGAACAACTTTAACGCCGTGCGCTGT
TCGCATTATCCGAACCATCCGCTGTGGTACACGCTGTGCGACCGCTACGGCCTGTATGTGGTGGATGAAG
CCAATATTGAAACCCACGGCATGGTGCCAATGAATCGTCTGACCGATGATCCGCGCTGGCTACCGGCGAT
GAGCGAACGCGTAACGCGAATGGTGCAGCGCGATCGTAATCACCCGAGTGTGATCATCTGGTCGCTGGGG
AATGAATCAGGCCACGGCGCTAATCACGACGCGCTGTATCGCTGGATCAAATCTGTCGATCCTTCCCGCC
CGGTGCAGTATGAAGGCGGCGGAGCCGACACCACGGCCACCGATATTATTTGCCCGATGTACGCGCGCGT
GGATGAAGACCAGCCCTTCCCGGCTGTGCCGAAATGGTCCATCAAAAAATGGCTTTCGCTACCTGGAGAG
ACGCGCCCGCTGATCCTTTGCGAATACGCCCACGCGATGGGTAACAGTCTTGGCGGTTTCGCTAAATACT
GGCAGGCGTTTCGTCAGTATCCCCGTTTACAGGGCGGCTTCGTCTGGGACTGGGTGGATCAGTCGCTGAT
TAAATATGATGAAAACGGCAACCCGTGGTCGGCTTACGGCGGTGATTTTGGCGATACGCCGAACGATCGC
CAGTTCTGTATGAACGGTCTGGTCTTTGCCGACCGCACGCCGCATCCAGCGCTGACGGAAGCAAAACACC
AGCAGCAGTTTTTCCAGTTCCGTTTATCCGGGCAAACCATCGAAGTGACCAGCGAATACCTGTTCCGTCA
TAGCGATAACGAGCTCCTGCACTGGATGGTGGCGCTGGATGGTAAGCCGCTGGCAAGCGGTGAAGTGCCT
CTGGATGTCGCTCCACAAGGTAAACAGTTGATTGAACTGCCTGAACTACCGCAGCCGGAGAGCGCCGGGC
AACTCTGGCTCACAGTACGCGTAGTGCAACCGAACGCGACCGCATGGTCAGAAGCCGGGCACATCAGCGC
CTGGCAGCAGTGGCGTCTGGCGGAAAACCTCAGTGTGACGCTCCCCGCCGCGTCCCACGCCATCCCGCAT
CTGACCACCAGCGAAATGGATTTTTGCATCGAGCTGGGTAATAAGCGTTGGCAATTTAACCGCCAGTCAG
GCTTTCTTTCACAGATGTGGATTGGCGATAAAAAACAACTGCTGACGCCGCTGCGCGATCAGTTCACCCG
TGCACCGCTGGATAACGACATTGGCGTAAGTGAAGCGACCCGCATTGACCCTAACGCCTGGGTCGAACGC
TGGAAGGCGGCGGGCCATTACCAGGCCGAAGCAGCGTTGTTGCAGTGCACGGCAGATACACTTGCTGATG
CGGTGCTGATTACGACCGCTCACGCGTGGCAGCATCAGGGGAAAACCTTATTTATCAGCCGGAAAACCTA
CCGGATTGATGGTAGTGGTCAAATGGCGATTACCGTTGATGTTGAAGTGGCGAGCGATACACCGCATCCG
GCGCGGATTGGCCTGAACTGCCAGCTGGCGCAGGTAGCAGAGCGGGTAAACTGGCTCGGATTAGGGCCGC
AAGAAAACTATCCCGACCGCCTTACTGCCGCCTGTTTTGACCGCTGGGATCTGCCATTGTCAGACATGTA
TACCCCGTACGTCTTCCCGAGCGAAAACGGTCTGCGCTGCGGGACGCGCGAATTGAATTATGGCCCACAC
CAGTGGCGCGGCGACTTCCAGTTCAACATCAGCCGCTACAGTCAACAGCAACTGATGGAAACCAGCCATC
GCCATCTGCTGCACGCGGAAGAAGGCACATGGCTGAATATCGACGGTTTCCATATGGGGATTGGTGGCGA
CGACTCCTGGAGCCCGTCAGTATCGGCGGAATTCCAACTGAGCGCCGGTCGCTACCATTACCAACTTGTC
TGGTGTCAAAAATAATAGGGGCCGCTGTCATCAGATCGCCATCTCGCGCCCGTGCCTCTGACTTCTAAGT
CCAATTACTCTTCAACATCCCTACATGCTCTTTCTCCCTGTGCTCCCACCCCCTATTTTTGTTATTATCA
AAAAACTTCTCTTAATTTCTTTGTTTTTTAGCTTCTTTTAAGTCACCTCTAACAATGAAATTGTGTAGAT
TCAAAAATAGAATTAATTCGTAATAAAAAGTCGAAAAAAATTGTGCTCCCTCCCCCCATTAATAATAATT
CTATCCCAAAATCTACACAATGTTCTGTGTACACTTCTTATGTTTTTTACTTCTGATAAATTTTTTTGAA
ACATCATAGAAAAAACCGCACACAAAATACCTTATCATATGTTACGTTTCAGTTTATGACCGCAATTTTT
ATTTCTTCGCACGTCTGGGCCTCTCATGACGTCAAATCATGCTCATCGTGAAAAAGTTTTGGAGTATTTT
TGGAATTTTTCAATCAAGTGAAAGTTTATGAAATTAATTTTCCTGCTTTTGCTTTTTGGGGTTTCCCCTA
TTGTTTGTCAAGATTTCGAGGACGGCGTTTTTCTTGCTAAAATCACAAGTATTGATGAGCACGATGCAAG
AAAGATCGGAAGAAGGTTTGGGTTTGAGGCTCAGTGGAAGGTGAGTAGAAGTTGATAATTTGAAAGTGGA
GTAGTGTCTATGGGGTTTTTGCCTTAAATGACAGAATACATTCCCAATATACCAAACATAACTGTTTCCT
ACTAGTCGGCCGTACGGGCCCTTTCGTCTCGCGCGTTTCGGTGATGACGGTGAAAACCTCTGACACATGC
AGCTCCCGGAGACGGTCACAGCTTGTCTGTAAGCGGATGCCGGGAGCAGACAAGCCCGTCAGGGCGCGTC
AGCGGGTGTTGGCGGGTGTCGGGGCTGGCTTAACTATGCGGCATCAGAGCAGATTGTACTGAGAGTGCAC
CATATGCGGTGTGAAATACCGCACAGATGCGTAAGGAGAAAATACCGCATCAGGCGGCCTTAAGGGCCTC
GTGATACGCCTATTTTTATAGGTTAATGTCATGATAATAATGGTTTCTTAGACGTCAGGTGGCACTTTTC
GGGGAAATGTGCGCGGAACCCCTATTTGTTTATTTTTCTAAATACATTCAAATATGTATCCGCTCATGAG
ACAATAACCCTGATAAATGCTTCAATAATATTGAAAAAGGAAGAGTATGAGTATTCAACATTTCCGTGTC
GCCCTTATTCCCTTTTTTGCGGCATTTTGCCTTCCTGTTTTTGCTCACCCAGAAACGCTGGTGAAAGTAA
AAGATGCTGAAGATCAGTTGGGTGCACGAGTGGGTTACATCGAACTGGATCTCAACAGCGGTAAGATCCT
TGAGAGTTTTCGCCCCGAAGAACGTTTTCCAATGATGAGCACTTTTAAAGTTCTGCTATGTGGCGCGGTA
TTATCCCGTATTGACGCCGGGCAAGAGCAACTCGGTCGCCGCATACACTATTCTCAGAATGACTTGGTTG
AGTACTCACCAGTCACAGAAAAGCATCTTACGGATGGCATGACAGTAAGAGAATTATGCAGTGCTGCCAT
AACCATGAGTGATAACACTGCGGCCAACTTACTTCTGACAACGATCGGAGGACCGAAGGAGCTAACCGCT
TTTTTGCACAACATGGGGGATCATGTAACTCGCCTTGATCGTTGGGAACCGGAGCTGAATGAAGCCATAC
CAAACGACGAGCGTGACACCACGATGCCTGTAGCAATGGCAACAACGTTGCGCAAACTATTAACTGGCGA
ACTACTTACTCTAGCTTCCCGGCAACAATTAATAGACTGGATGGAGGCGGATAAAGTTGCAGGACCACTT
CTGCGCTCGGCCCTTCCGGCTGGCTGGTTTATTGCTGATAAATCTGGAGCCGGTGAGCGTGGGTCTCGCG
GTATCATTGCAGCACTGGGGCCAGATGGTAAGCCCTCCCGTATCGTAGTTATCTACACGACGGGGAGTCA
GGCAACTATGGATGAACGAAATAGACAGATCGCTGAGATAGGTGCCTCACTGATTAAGCATTGGTAACTG
TCAGACCAAGTTTACTCATATATACTTTAGATTGATTTAAAACTTCATTTTTAATTTAAAAGGATCTAGG
TGAAGATCCTTTTTGATAATCTCATGACCAAAATCCCTTAACGTGAGTTTTCGTTCCACTGAGCGTCAGA
CCCCGTAGAAAAGATCAAAGGATCTTCTTGAGATCCTTTTTTTCTGCGCGTAATCTGCTGCTTGCAAACA
AAAAAACCACCGCTACCAGCGGTGGTTTGTTTGCCGGATCAAGAGCTACCAACTCTTTTTCCGAAGGTAA
CTGGCTTCAGCAGAGCGCAGATACCAAATACTGTCCTTCTAGTGTAGCCGTAGTTAGGCCACCACTTCAA
GAACTCTGTAGCACCGCCTACATACCTCGCTCTGCTAATCCTGTTACCAGTGGCTGCTGCCAGTGGCGAT
AAGTCGTGTCTTACCGGGTTGGACTCAAGACGATAGTTACCGGATAAGGCGCAGCGGTCGGGCTGAACGG
GGGGTTCGTGCACACAGCCCAGCTTGGAGCGAACGACCTACACCGAACTGAGATACCTACAGCGTGAGCA
TTGAGAAAGCGCCACGCTTCCCGAAGGGAGAAAGGCGGACAGGTATCCGGTAAGCGGCAGGGTCGGAACA
GGAGAGCGCACGAGGGAGCTTCCAGGGGGAAACGCCTGGTATCTTTATAGTCCTGTCGGGTTTCGCCACC
TCTGACTTGAGCGTCGATTTTTGTGATGCTCGTCAGGGGGGCGGAGCCTATGGAAAAACGCCAGCAACGC
GGCCTTTTTACGGTTCCTGGCCTTTTGCTGGCCTTTTGCTCACATGTTCTTTCCTGCGTTATCCCCTGAT
TCTGTGGATAACCGTATTACCGCCTTTGAGTGAGCTGATACCGCTCGCCGCAGCCGAACGACCGAGCGCA
GCGAGTCAGTGAGCGAGGAAGCGGAAGAGCGCCCAATACGCAAACCGCCTCTCCCCGCGCGTTGGCCGAT
TCATTAATGCAGCTGGCACGACAGGTTTCCCGACTGGAAAGCGGGCAGTGAGCGCAACGCAATTAATGTG
AGTTAGCTCACTCATTAGGCACCCCAGGCTTTACACTTTATGCTTCCGGCTCGTATGTTGTGTGGAATTG
TGAGCGGATAACAATTTCACACAGGAAACAGCT
