>Addgene plasmid #1445 | pPD34_110 | addgene partial sequence | sequence record 16586 | 1445_m13reverse
GGCCAAAGGACCCAAAGGTATGTTTCGAATGATACTAACATAACATAGAACATTTTCAGGAGGACCCTTG
GAGGGTACCTCGAGAAAGCTGGCAAAGGGCTCTTGTCCTGCTAATCGTACTACTCTTCATCGTCATCTTC
GTTATTACTGTTTTGTTCGTCATAAGATCTAACAAGGTACCGGTGGGTGAAGACCAGAAACAGCACCTCG
AACTGAGCCGCGATATTGCCCAGCGTTTCAACGCGCTGTATGGCGAGATCGATCCCGTCGTTTTACAACG
TCGTGACTGGGAAAACCCTGGCGTTACCCAACTTAATCGCCTTGCAGCACATCCCCCTTTCGCCAGCTGG
CGTAATAGCGAAGAGGCCCGCACCGATCGCCCTTCCCAACAGTTGCGCAGCCTGAATGGCGAATGGCGCT
TTGCCTGGTTTCCGGCACCAGAAGCGGTGCCGGAAAGCTGGCTGGAGTGCGATCTTCCTGAGGCCGATAC
TGTCGTCGTCCCCTCAAACTGGCAGATGCACGGTTACGATGCGCCCATCTACACCAACGTGACCTATCCC
ATTACGGTCAATCCGCCGTTTGTTCCCACGGAGAATCCGACGGGTTGTTACTCGCTCACATTTAATGTTG
ATGAAAGCTGGCTACAGGAAGGCCAGACGCGAATTATTTTTGATGGCGTTAACTCGGCGTTTCATCTGTG
GTGCAACGGGCGCTGGGTCGGTTACGGCCAGGACAGTCGTTTGCCGTCTGAATTTGACCTGAGCGCATTT
TTACGCGCCGGAGAAAACCGCCTCGCGGTGATGGTGCTGCGCTGGAGTGACGGCAGTTATCTGGAAGATC
AGGATATGTGGCGGATGAGCGGCATTTTCCGTGACGTCTCGTTGCTGCATAAACCGACTACACAAATCAG
CGATTTCCATGTTGCCACTCGCTTTAATGATGATTTCAGCCGCGCTGTACTGGAGGCTGAAGTNCAAATG
TGCGGCCNAGTTGCGTGACTACCTACGGGTAAAAGTTTCNTTTTGGCAGGGNGAAACNCAGGTNGCCAGC
GGCACGGCGCNTTTNGGGGGGGAAATTATCNATGANCGNGGGGGTTNGNCCNATCGNGTCANCCTACGTT
GAANGTCAAAAANCCGAAACTGGGGAGGCCCNAAATCCCNAATTTCTTCNGGGGGGGGGTNNANTGNCNC
CCCCCNNGGCCCCTTAATNAAANAAAACCTGNGANTCGNTTCCCCAAGGGNGAATNAAAGGTTTTTNTNT
NAAAGAAACCTTNTTATTNAGGGTTAACCNCCCAAAAATCTCTNGGGGGGGGGNNA
